>Addgene plasmid #251690 | lentiCRISPR v2-sgMT1E-1 | addgene full sequence | sequence record 498914 | Addgene NGS Result
TTGAGATCCTTTTTTTCTGCGCGTAATCTGCTGCTTGCAAACAAAAAAACCACCGCTACCAGCGGTGGTT
TGTTTGCCGGATCAAGAGCTACCAACTCTTTTTCCGAAGGTAACTGGCTTCAGCAGAGCGCAGATACCAA
ATACTGTTCTTCTAGTGTAGCCGTAGTTAGGCCACCACTTCAAGAACTCTGTAGCACCGCCTACATACCT
CGCTCTGCTAATCCTGTTACCAGTGGCTGCTGCCAGTGGCGATAAGTCGTGTCTTACCGGGTTGGACTCA
AGACGATAGTTACCGGATAAGGCGCAGCGGTCGGGCTGAACGGGGGGTTCGTGCACACAGCCCAGCTTGG
AGCGAACGACCTACACCGAACTGAGATACCTACAGCGTGAGCTATGAGAAAGCGCCACGCTTCCCGAAGG
GAGAAAGGCGGACAGGTATCCGGTAAGCGGCAGGGTCGGAACAGGAGAGCGCACGAGGGAGCTTCCAGGG
GGAAACGCCTGGTATCTTTATAGTCCTGTCGGGTTTCGCCACCTCTGACTTGAGCGTCGATTTTTGTGAT
GCTCGTCAGGGGGGCGGAGCCTATGGAAAAACGCCAGCAACGCGGCCTTTTTACGGTTCCTGGCCTTTTG
CTGGCCTTTTGCTCACATGTTCTTTCCTGCGTTATCCCCTGATTCTGTGGATAACCGTATTACCGCCTTT
GAGTGAGCTGATACCGCTCGCCGCAGCCGAACGACCGAGCGCAGCGAGTCAGTGAGCGAGGAAGCGGAAG
AGCGCCCAATACGCAAACCGCCTCTCCCCGCGCGTTGGCCGATTCATTAATGCAGCTGGCACGACAGGTT
TCCCGACTGGAAAGCGGGCAGTGAGCGCAACGCAATTAATGTGAGTTAGCTCACTCATTAGGCACCCCAG
GCTTTACACTTTATGCTTCCGGCTCGTATGTTGTGTGGAATTGTGAGCGGATAACAATTTCACACAGGAA
ACAGCTATGACCATGATTACGCCAAGCTCTAGCTAGAGGTCGACGGTATACAGACATGATAAGATACATT
GATGAGTTTGGACAAACCACAACTAGAATGCAGTGAAAAAAATGCTTTATTTGTGAAATTTGTGATGCTA
TTGCTTTATTTGTAACCATTATAAGCTGCAATAAACAAGTTGGGGTGGGCGAAGAACTCCAGCATGAGAT
CCCCGCGCTGGAGGATCATCCAGCCGGCGTCCCGGAAAACGATTCCGAAGCCCAACCTTTCATAGAAGGC
GGCGGTGGAATCGAAATCTCGTAGCACGTGTCAGTCCTGCTCCTCGGCCACGAAGTGCACGCAGTTGCCG
GCCGGGTCGCGCAGGGCGAACTCCCGCCCCCACGGCTGCTCGCCGATCTCGGTCATGGCCGGCCCGGAGG
CGTCCCGGAAGTTCGTGGACACGACCTCCGACCACTCGGCGTACAGCTCGTCCAGGCCGCGCACCCACAC
CCAGGCCAGGGTGTTGTCCGGCACCACCTGGTCCTGGACCGCGCTGATGAACAGGGTCACGTCGTCCCGG
ACCACACCGGCGAAGTCGTCCTCCACGAAGTCCCGGGAGAACCCGAGCCGGTCGGTCCAGAACTCGACCG
CTCCGGCGACGTCGCGCGCGGTGAGCACCGGAACGGCACTGGTCAACTTGGCCATGGTTTAGTTCCTCAC
CTTGTCGTATTATACTATGCCGATATACTATGCCGATGATTAATTGTCAACACGTGCTGATCAGATCCGA
AAATGGATATACAAGCTCCCGGGAGCTTTTTGCAAAAGCCTAGGCCTCCAAAAAAGCCTCCTCACTACTT
CTGGAATAGCTCAGAGGCAGAGGCGGCCTCGGCCTCTGCATAAATAAAAAAAATTAGTCAGCCATGGGGC
GGAGAATGGGCGGAACTGGGCGGAGTTAGGGGCGGGATGGGCGGAGTTAGGGGCGGGACTATGGTTGCTG
ACTAATTGAGATGCATGCTTTGCATACTTCTGCCTGCTGGGGAGCCTGGGGACTTTCCACACCTGGTTGC
TGACTAATTGAGATGCATGCTTTGCATACTTCTGCCTGCTGGGGAGCCTGGGGACTTTCCACACCCTAAC
TGACACACATTCCACAGAATTAATTCGCGTTAAATTTTTGTTAAATCAGCTCATTTTTTAACCAATAGGC
CGAAATCGGCAAAATCCCTTATAAATCAAAAGAATAGACCGAGATAGGGT
[37 nt withheld, positions 2221-2257]
AAAGAACGTGGACTCCAACGTCAAAGG
[49 nt withheld, positions 2285-2333]
T
[91 nt withheld, positions 2335-2425]
G
[124 nt withheld, positions 2427-2550]
GGGGATACCCCCTAGAGCCCCAGCTGGTTCTTTCCGCCTCAGAAGCCATAGAGCCCACCGCATCCCCAGC
ATGCCTGCTATTGTCTTCCCAATCCTCCCCCTTGCTGTCCTGCCCCACCCCACCCCCCAGAATAGAATGA
CACCTACTCAGACAATGCGATGCAATTTCCTCATTTTATTAGGAAAGGACAGTGGGAGTGGCACCTTCCA
GGGTCAAGGAAGGCACGGGGGAGGGGCAAACAACAGATGGCTGGCAACTAGAAGGCACAGTCGAGGCTGA
TCAGCGGGTTTAAACGGGCCCTGCTAGAGATTTTCCACACTGACTAAAAGGGTCTGAGGGATCTCTAGTT
ACCAGAGTCACACAACAGACGGGCACACACTACTTGAAGCACTCAAGGCAAGCTTTATTGAGGCTTAAGC
AGTGGGTTCCCTAGTTAGCCAGAGAGCTCCCAGGCTCAGATCTGGTCTAACCAGAGAGACCCAGTACAAG
CAAAAAGCAGATCTTGTCTTCGTTGGGAGTGAATTAGCCCTTCCAGTCCCCCCTTTTCTTTTAAAAAGTG
GCTAAGATCTACAGCTGCCTTGTAAGTCATTGGTCTTAAAGTCGACGCGGGGAGGCGGCCCAAAGGGAGA
TCCGACTCGTCTGAGGGCGAAGGCGAAGACGCGGAAGAGGCCGCAGAGCCGGCAGCAGGCCGCGGGAAGG
AAGGTCCGCTGGATTGAGGGCCGAAGGGACGTAGCAGAAGGACGTCCCGCGCAGAATCCAGGTGGCAACA
CAGGCGAGCAGCCAAGGAAAGGACGATGATTTCCCCGACAACACCACGGAATTGTCAGTGCCCAACAGCC
GAGCCCCTGTCCAGCAGCGGGCAAGGCAGGCGGCGATGAGTTCCGCCGTGGCAATAGGGAGGGGGAAAGC
GAAAGTCCCGGAAAGGAGCTGACAGGTGGTGGCAATGCCCCAACCAGTGGGGGTTGCGTCAGCAAACACA
GTGCACACCACGCCACGTTGCCTGACAACGGGCCACAACTCCTCATAAAGAGACAGCAACCAGGATTTAT
ACAAGGAGGAGAAAATGAAAGCCATACGGGAAGCAATAGCATGATACAAAGGCATTAAAGCAGCGTATCC
ACATAGCGTAAAAGGAGCAACATAGTTAAGAATACCAGTCAATCTTTCACAAATTTTGTAATCCAGAGGT
TGATTGTCGACTTAACGCGTTCAGGCACCGGGCTTGCGGGTCATGCACCAGGTGCGCGGTCCTTCGGGCA
CCTCGACGTCGGCGGTGACGGTGAAGCCGAGCCGCTCGTAGAAGGGGAGGTTGCGGGGCGCGGAGGTCTC
CAGGAAGGCGGGCACCCCGGCGCGCTCGGCCGCCTCCACTCCGGGGAGCACGACGGCGCTGCCCAGACCC
TTGCCCTGGTGGTCGGGCGAGACTCCGACGGTGGCCAGGAACCACGCGGGCTCCTTGGGCCGGTGCGGCG
CCAGGAGGCCTTCCATCTGTTGCTGCGCGGCCAGCCGGGAACCGCTCAACTCGGCCATGCGCGGGCCGAT
CTCGGCGAACACCGCCCCCGCTTCGACGCTCTCCGGCGTGGTCCAGACCGCCACCGCGGCGCCGTCGTCC
GCGACCCACACCTTGCCGATGTCGAGCCCGACGCGCGTGAGGAAGAGTTCTTGCAGCTCGGTGACCCGCT
CGATGTGGCGGTCCGGATCGACGGTGTGGCGCGTGGCGGGGTAGTCGGCGAACGCGGCGGCGAGGGTGCG
TACGGCCCTGGGGACGTCGTCGCGGGTGGCGAGGCGCACCGTGGGCTTGTACTCGGTCGGTCCAGGATTC
TCTTCGACATCTCCGGCTTGTTTCAGCAGAGAGAAGTTTGTTGCGCCGGATCCCTTATCGTCATCGTCTT
TGTAATCTTTCTTCTTCTTAGCCTGTCCAGCCTTCTTTGTGGCGGCAGGTCGCTTGTCGCCTCCCAGCTG
AGACAGGTCGATCCGTGTCTCGTACAGGCCGGTGATGCTCTGGTGGATCAGGGTGGCGTCCAGCACCTCT
TTGGTGCTGGTGTACCTCTTCCGGTCGATGGTGGTGTCAAAGTACTTGAAGGCGGCAGGGGCTCCCAGAT
TGGTCAGGGTAAACAGGTGGATGATATTCTCGGCCTGCTCTCTGATGGGCTTATCCCGGTGCTTGTTGTA
GGCGGACAGCACTTTGTCCAGATTAGCGTCGGCCAGGATCACTCTCTTGGAGAACTCGCTGATCTGCTCG
ATGATCTCGTCCAGGTAGTGCTTGTGCTGTTCCACAAACAGCTGTTTCTGCTCATTATCCTCGGGGGAGC
CCTTCAGCTTCTCATAGTGGCTGGCCAGGTACAGGAAGTTCACATATTTGGAGGGCAGGGCCAGTTCGTT
TCCCTTCTGCAGTTCGCCGGCAGAGGCCAGCATTCTCTTCCGGCCGTTTTCCAGCTCGAACAGGGAGTAC
TTAGGCAGCTTGATGATCAGGTCCTTTTTCACTTCTTTGTAGCCCTTGGCTTCCAGAAAGTCGATGGGAT
TCTTCTCGAAGCTGCTTCTTTCCATGATGGTGATCCCCAGCAGCTCTTTCACACTCTTCAGTTTCTTGGA
CTTGCCCTTTTCCACTTTGGCCACCACCAGCACAGAATAGGCCACGGTGGGGCTGTCGAAGCCGCCGTAC
TTCTTAGGGTCCCAGTCCTTCTTTCTGGCGATCAGCTTATCGCTGTTCCTCTTGGGCAGGATAGACTCTT
TGCTGAAGCCGCCTGTCTGCACCTCGGTCTTTTTCACGATATTCACTTGGGGCATGCTCAGCACTTTCCG
CACGGTGGCAAAATCCCGGCCCTTATCCCACACGATCTCCCCGGTTTCGCCGTTTGTCTCGATCAGAGGC
CGCTTCCGGATCTCGCCGTTGGCCAGGGTAATCTCGGTCTTGAAAAAGTTCATGATGTTGCTGTAGAAGA
AGTACTTGGCGGTAGCCTTGCCGATTTCCTGCTCGCTCTTGGCGATCATCTTCCGCACGTCGTACACCTT
GTAGTCGCCGTACACGAACTCGCTTTCCAGCTTAGGGTACTTTTTGATCAGGGCGGTTCCCACGACGGCG
TTCAGGTAGGCGTCGTGGGCGTGGTGGTAGTTGTTGATCTCGCGCACTTTGTAAAACTGGAAATCCTTCC
GGAAATCGGACACCAGCTTGGACTTCAGGGTGATCACTTTCACTTCCCGGATCAGCTTGTCATTCTCGTC
GTACTTAGTGTTCATCCGGGAGTCCAGGATCTGTGCCACGTGCTTTGTGATCTGCCGGGTTTCCACCAGC
TGTCTCTTGATGAAGCCGGCCTTATCCAGTTCGCTCAGGCCGCCTCTCTCGGCCTTGGTCAGATTGTCGA
ACTTTCTCTGGGTAATCAGCTTGGCGTTCAGCAGCTGCCGCCAGTAGTTCTTCATCTTCTTCACGACCTC
TTCGGAGGGCACGTTGTCGCTCTTGCCCCGGTTCTTGTCGCTTCTGGTCAGCACCTTGTTGTCGATGGAG
TCGTCCTTCAGAAAGCTCTGAGGCACGATATGGTCCACATCGTAGTCGGACAGCCGGTTGATGTCCAGTT
CCTGGTCCACGTACATATCCCGCCCATTCTGCAGGTAGTACAGGTACAGCTTCTCGTTCTGCAGCTGGGT
GTTTTCCACGGGGTGTTCTTTCAGGATCTGGCTGCCCAGCTCTTTGATGCCCTCTTCGATCCGCTTCATT
CTCTCGCGGCTGTTCTTCTGTCCCTTCTGGGTGGTCTGGTTCTCTCTGGCCATTTCGATCACGATGTTCT
CGGGCTTGTGCCGGCCCATCACTTTCACGAGCTCGTCCACCACCTTCACTGTCTGCAGGATGCCCTTCTT
AATGGCGGGGCTGCCGGCCAGATTGGCAATGTGCTCGTGCAGGCTATCGCCCTGGCCGGACACCTGGGCT
TTCTGGATGTCCTCTTTAAAGGTCAGGCTGTCGTCGTGGATCAGCTGCATGAAGTTTCTGTTGGCGAAGC
CGTCGGACTTCAGGAAATCCAGGATTGTCTTGCCGGACTGCTTGTCCCGGATGCCGTTGATCAGCTTCCG
GCTCAGCCTGCCCCAGCCGGTGTATCTCCGCCGCTTCAGCTGCTTCATCACTTTGTCGTCGAACAGGTGG
GCATAGGTTTTCAGCCGTTCCTCGATCATCTCTCTGTCCTCAAACAGTGTCAGGGTCAGCACGATATCTT
CCAGAATGTCCTCGTTTTCCTCATTGTCCAGGAAGTCCTTGTCCTTGATAATTTTCAGCAGATCGTGGTA
TGTGCCCAGGGAGGCGTTGAACCGATCTTCCACGCCGGAGATTTCCACGGAGTCGAAGCACTCGATTTTC
TTGAAGTAGTCCTCTTTCAGCTGCTTCACGGTCACTTTCCGGTTGGTCTTGAACAGCAGGTCCACGATGG
CCTTTTTCTGCTCGCCGCTCAGGAAGGCGGGCTTTCTCATTCCCTCGGTCACGTATTTCACTTTGGTCAG
CTCGTTATACACGGTGAAGTACTCGTACAGCAGGCTGTGCTTGGGCAGCACCTTCTCGTTGGGCAGGTTC
TTATCGAAGTTGGTCATCCGCTCGATGAAGCTCTGGGCGGAAGCGCCCTTGTCCACCACTTCCTCGAAGT
TCCAGGGGGTGATGGTTTCCTCGCTCTTTCTGGTCATCCAGGCGAATCTGCTGTTTCCCCTGGCCAGAGG
GCCCACGTAGTAGGGGATGCGGAAGGTCAGGATCTTCTCGATCTTTTCCCGGTTGTCCTTCAGGAATGGG
TAAAAATCTTCCTGCCGCCGCAGAATGGCGTGCAGCTCTCCCAGGTGGATCTGGTGGGGGATGCTGCCGT
TGTCGAAGGTCCGCTGCTTCCGCAGCAGGTCCTCTCTGTTCAGCTTCACGAGCAGTTCCTCGGTGCCGTC
CATCTTTTCCAGGATGGGCTTGATGAACTTGTAGAACTCTTCCTGGCTGGCTCCGCCGTCAATGTAGCCG
GCGTAGCCGTTCTTGCTCTGGTCGAAGAAAATCTCTTTGTACTTCTCAGGCAGCTGCTGCCGCACGAGAG
CTTTCAGCAGGGTCAGGTCCTGGTGGTGCTCGTCGTATCTCTTGATCATAGAGGCGCTCAGGGGGGCCTT
GGTGATCTCGGTGTTCACTCTCAGGATGTCGCTCAGCAGGATGGCGTCGGACAGGTTCTTGGCGGCCAGA
AACAGGTCGGCGTACTGGTCGCCGATCTGGGCCAGCAGGTTGTCCAGGTCGTCGTCGTAGGTGTCCTTGC
TCAGCTGCAGTTTGGCATCCTCGGCCAGGTCGAAGTTGCTCTTGAAGTTGGGGGTCAGGCCCAGGCTCAG
GGCAATCAGGTTTCCGAACAGGCCATTCTTCTTCTCGCCGGGCAGCTGGGCGATCAGATTTTCCAGCCGT
CTGCTCTTGCTCAGTCTGGCAGACAGGATGGCCTTGGCGTCCACGCCGCTGGCGTTGATGGGGTTTTCCT
CGAACAGCTGGTTGTAGGTCTGCACCAGCTGGATGAACAGCTTGTCCACGTCGCTGTTGTCGGGGTTCAG
GTCGCCCTCGATCAGGAAGTGGCCCCGGAACTTGATCATGTGGGCCAGGGCCAGATAGATCAGCCGCAGG
TCGGCCTTGTCGGTGCTGTCCACCAGTTTCTTTCTCAGGTGGTAGATGGTGGGGTACTTCTCGTGGTAGG
CCACCTCGTCCACGATGTTGCCGAAGATGGGGTGCCGCTCGTGCTTCTTATCCTCTTCCACCAGGAAGGA
CTCTTCCAGTCTGTGGAAGAAGCTGTCGTCCACCTTGGCCATCTCGTTGCTGAAGATCTCTTGCAGATAG
CAGATCCGGTTCTTCCGTCTGGTGTATCTTCTTCTGGCGGTTCTCTTCAGCCGGGTGGCCTCGGCTGTTT
CGCCGCTGTCGAACAGCAGGGCTCCGATCAGGTTCTTCTTGATGCTGTGCCGGTCGGTGTTGCCCAGCAC
CTTGAATTTCTTGCTGGGCACCTTGTACTCGTCGGTGATCACGGCCCAGCCCACAGAGTTGGTGCCGATG
TCCAGGCCGATGCTGTACTTCTTGTCCATGGTGGCAGCGCTCTAGAACCGGTCCTGTGTTCTGGCGGCAA
ACCCGTTGCGAAAAAGAACGTTCACGGCGACTACTGCACTTATATACGGTTCTCCCCCACCCTCGGGAAA
AAGGCGGAGCCAGTACACGACATCACTTTCCCAGTTTACCCCGCGCCACCTTCTCTAGGCACCGGATCAA
TTGCCGACCCCTCCCCCCAACTTCTCGGGGACTGTGGGCGATGTGCGCTCTGCCCACTGACGGGCACCGG
AGCCAATTCCCACTCCTTTCAAGACCTAGCTAGCGAATTCAAAAAAGCACCGACTCGGTGCCACTTTTTC
AAGTTGATAACGGACTAGCCTTATTTTAACTTGCTATTTCTAGCTCTAAAACCCAGTGGCGCAAGAGCAG
TTCGGTGTTTCGTCCTTTCCACAAGATATATAAAGCCAAGAAATCGAAATACTTTCAAGTTACGGTAAGC
ATATGATAGTCCATTTTAAAACATAATTTTAAAACTGCAAACTACCCAAGAAATTATTACTTTCTACGTC
ACGTATTTTGTACTAATATCTTTGTGTTTACAGTCAAATTAATTCTAATTATCTCTCTAACAGCCTTGTA
TCGTATATGCAAATATGAAGGAATCATGGGAAATAGGCCCTCGGTACCTTAATTAACCAAACTGGATCTC
TGCTGTCCCTGTAATAAACCCGAAAATTTTGAATTTTTGTAATTTGTTTTTGTAATTCTTTAGTTTGTAT
GTCTGTTGCTATTATGTCTACTATTCTTTCCCCTGCACTGTACCCCCCAATCCCCCCTTTTCTTTTAAAA
TTGTGGATGAATACTGCCATTTGTCTGCAGAATTGGCGCACGCAGTGCCGATCCGTTCACTAATCGAATG
GATCTGTCTCTGTCTCTCTCTCCACCTTCTTCTTCTATTCCTTCGGGCCTGTCGGGTCCCCTCGGGGTTG
GGAGGTGGGTCTGAAACGATAATGGTGAATATCCCTGCCTAACTCTATTCACTATAGAAAGTACAGCAAA
AACTATTCTTAAACCTACCAAGCCTCCTACTATCATTATGAATAATTTTATATACCACAGCCAATTTGTT
ATGTTAAACCAATTCCACAAACTTGCCCATTTATCTAATTCCAATAATTCTTGTTCATTCTTTTCTTGCT
GGTTTTGCGATTCTTCAATTAAGGAGTGTATTAAGCTTGTGTAATTGTTAATTTCTCTGTCCCACTCCAT
CCAGGTCGTGTGATTCCAAATCTGTTCCAGAGATTTATTACTCCAACTAGCATTCCAAGGCACAGCAGTG
GTGCAAATGAGTTTTCCAGAGCAACCCCAAATCCCCAGGAGCTGTTGATCCTTTAGGTATCTTTCCACAG
CCAGGATTCTTGCCTGGAGCTGCTTGATGCCCCAGACTGTGAGTTGCAACAGATGCTGTTGCGCCTCAAT
AGCCCTCAGCAAATTGTTCTGCTGCTGCACTATACCAGACAATAATTGTCTGGCCTGTACCGTCAGCGTC
ATTGACGCTGCGCCCATAGTGCTTCCTGCTGCTCCCAAGAACCCAAGGAACAAAGCTCCTATTCCCACTG
CTCTTTTTTCTCTCTGCACCACTCTTCTCTTTGCCTTGGTGGGTGCTACTCCTAATGGTTCAATTTTTAC
TACTTTATATTTATATAATTCACTTCTCCAATTGTCCCTCATATCTCCTCCTCCAGGTCTGAAGATCAGC
GGCCGCTTGCTGTGCGGTGGTCTTACTTTTGTTTTGCTCTTCCTCTATCTTGTCTAAAGCTTCCTTGGTG
TCTTTTATCTCTATCCTTTGATGCACACAATAGAGGGTTGCTACTGTATTATATAATGATCTAAGTTCTT
CTGATCCTGTCTGAAGGGATGGTTGTAGCTGTCCCAGTATTTGTCTACAGCCTTCTGATGTTTCTAACAG
GCCAGGATTAACTGCGAATCGTTCTAGCTCCCTGCTTGCCCATACTATATGTTTTAATTTATATTTTTTC
TTTCCCCCTGGCCTTAACCGAATTTTTTCCCATCGCGATCTAATTCTCCCCCGCTTAATACTGACGCTCT
CGCACCCATCTCTCTCCTTCTAGCCTCCGCTAGTCAAAATTTTTGGCGTACTCACCAGTCGCCGCCCCTC
GCCTCTTGCCGTGCGCGCTTCAGCAAGCCGAGTCCTGCGTCGAGAGAGCTCCTCTGGTTTCCCTTTCGCT
TTCAAGTCCCTGTTCGGGCGCCACTGCTAGAGATTTTCCACACTGACTAAAAGGGTCTGAGGGATCTCTA
GTTACCAGAGTCACACAACAGACGGGCACACACTACTTGAAGCACTCAAGGCAAGCTTTATTGAGGCTTA
AGCAGTGGGTTCCCTAGTTAGCCAGAGAGCTCCCAGGCTCAGATCTGGTCTAACCAGAGAGACCCAGTAC
AGGCAAAACGCGCTGCTTATATAGACCTCCCACCGTACACGCCTACCGCCCATTTGCGTCAATGGGGCGG
AGTTGTTACGACATTTTGGAAAGTCCCGTTGATTTTGGTGCCAAAACAAACTCCCATTGACGTCAATGGG
GTGGAGACTTGGAAATCCCCGTGAGTCAAACCGCTATCCACGCCCATTGATGTACTGCCAAAACCGCATC
ACCATGGTAATAGCGATGACTAATACGTAGATGTACTGCCAAGTAGGAAAGTCCCATAAGGTCATGTACT
GGGCATAATGCCAGGCGGGCCATTTACCGTCATTGACGTCAATAGGGGGCGTACTTGGCATATGATACAC
TTGATGTACTGCCAAGTGGGCAGTTTACCGTAAATACTCCACCCATTGACGTCAATGGAAAGTCCCTATT
GGCGTTACTATGGGAACATACGTCATTATTGACGTCAATGGGCGGGGGTCGTTGGGCGGTCAGCCAGGCG
GGCCATTTACCGTAAGTTATGTAACGCGGAACTCCATATATGGGCTATGAACTAATGACCCCGTAATTGA
TTACTATTAATAACTAGTCAATAATCAATGTCAACGCGTATATCTGGCCCGTACATCGCGAAGCAGCGCA
AAACGCCTAACCCTAAGCAGATTCTTCATGCAATTGTCGGTCAAGCCTTGCCTTGTTGTAGCTTAAATTT
TGCTCGCGCACTACTCAGCGACCTCCAACACACAAGCAGGGAGCAGATACTGGCTTAACTATGCGGCATC
AGAGCAGATTGTACTGAGAGTGCACCATAGGGGATCGGGAGATCTCCCGATCCGTCGACGTCAGGTGGCA
CTTTTCGGGGAAATGTGCGCGGAACCCCTATTTGTTTATTTTTCTAAATACATTCAAATATGTATCCGCT
CATGAGACAATAACCCTGATAAATGCTTCAATAATATTGAAAAAGGAAGAGTATGAGTATTCAACATTTC
CGTGTCGCCCTTATTCCCTTTTTTGCGGCATTTTGCCTTCCTGTTTTTGCTCACCCAGAAACGCTGGTGA
AAGTAAAAGATGCTGAAGATCAGTTGGGTGCACGAGTGGGTTACATCGAACTGGATCTCAACAGCGGTAA
GATCCTTGAGAGTTTTCGCCCCGAAGAACGTTTTCCAATGATGAGCACTTTTAAAGTTCTGCTATGTGGC
GCGGTATTATCCCGTATTGACGCCGGGCAAGAGCAACTCGGTCGCCGCATACACTATTCTCAGAATGACT
TGGTTGAGTACTCACCAGTCACAGAAAAGCATCTTACGGATGGCATGACAGTAAGAGAATTATGCAGTGC
TGCCATAACCATGAGTGATAACACTGCGGCCAACTTACTTCTGACAACGATCGGAGGACCGAAGGAGCTA
ACCGCTTTTTTGCACAACATGGGGGATCATGTAACTCGCCTTGATCGTTGGGAACCGGAGCTGAATGAAG
CCATACCAAACGACGAGCGTGACACCACGATGCCTGTAGCAATGGCAACAACGTTGCGCAAACTATTAAC
TGGCGAACTACTTACTCTAGCTTCCCGGCAACAATTAATAGACTGGATGGAGGCGGATAAAGTTGCAGGA
CCACTTCTGCGCTCGGCCCTTCCGGCTGGCTGGTTTATTGCTGATAAATCTGGAGCCGGTGAGCGTGGGT
CTCGCGGTATCATTGCAGCACTGGGGCCAGATGGTAAGCCCTCCCGTATCGTAGTTATCTACACGACGGG
GAGTCAGGCAACTATGGATGAACGAAATAGACAGATCGCTGAGATAGGTGCCTCACTGATTAAGCATTGG
TAACTGTCAGACCAAGTTTACTCATATATACTTTAGATTGATTTAAAACTTCATTTTTAATTTAAAAGGA
TCTAGGTGAAGATCCTTTTTGATAATCTCATGACCAAAATCCCTTAACGTGAGTTTTCGTTCCACTGAGC
GTCAGACCCCGTAGAAAAGATCAAAGGATCTTC
Features (pLannotate 1.2.2; 33 found; start..end, strand, type, name):
      1..589     +  rep_origin     ori: high-copy-number ColE1/pMB1/pBR322/pUC origin of replication
    772..864     +  CDS            lacI (fragment): lac repressor; lacI; The lac repressor binds to the lac operator to inhibit transcription in E. coli. This inhibition can be relieved by adding lactose or isopropyl-β-D-thiogalactopyranoside (IPTG).
    877..898     +  protein_bind   CAP binding site: CAP binding activates transcription in the presence of cAMP. E. coli catabolite activator protein
    913..943     +  promoter       lac promoter: promoter for the E. coli lac operon
    947..969     +  protein_bind   lac operator (fragment): The lac repressor binds to the lac operator to inhibit transcription in E. coli. This inhibition can be relieved by adding lactose or isopropyl-β-D-thiogalactopyranoside (IPTG). lac repressor encoded by lacI
   1040..1161    -  polyA_signal   SV40 poly(A) signal: SV40 polyadenylation signal
   1156..1281    -  CDS            ble (fragment): BLE_KLEPN - Experimental evidence at protein level: Swiss-Prot protein existence level 1. Binding protein with a strong affinity to the bleomycin family of antibiotics. Binds to CL990; an antimitotic-antibiotic compound. From Klebsiella pneumoniae.
   1291..1665    -  CDS            BleoR: antibiotic-binding protein; Sh ble from Streptoalloteichus hindustanus; confers resistance to bleomycin, phleomycin, and Zeocin™
   1684..1731    -  promoter       EM7 promoter: synthetic bacterial promoter&nbsp
   1779..2108    -  promoter       SV40 promoter: SV40 enhancer and early promoter
   2122..2550    -  rep_origin     f1 ori (sequence partly withheld): f1 bacteriophage origin of replication; arrow indicates direction of (+) strand synthesis
   2571..2592    -  promoter       SV40 promoter (fragment): SV40 enhancer and early promoter
   2596..2820    -  polyA_signal   bGH poly(A) signal: bovine growth hormone polyadenylation signal
   2852..3085    -  LTR            3' LTR (ΔU3): self-inactivating 3' long terminal repeat (LTR) from HIV-1
   3087..3106    -  misc_feature   cPPT/CTS (fragment): central polypurine tract and central termination sequence of HIV-1
   3157..3745    -  misc_feature   WPRE: woodchuck hepatitis virus posttranscriptional regulatory element
   3761..4358    -  CDS            PuroR (fragment): puromycin N-acetyltransferase; pac from Streptomyces; confers resistance to puromycin
   4496..8599    -  CDS            Cas9: Cas9 (Csn1) endonuclease from the Streptococcus pyogenes Type II CRISPR/Cas system generates RNA-guided double strand breaks in DNA
   8624..8835    -  promoter       EF-1α core promoter: core promoter for human elongation factor EF-1α
   8861..8879    -  CDS            small t antigen (fragment): SV40 (simian virus 40) small t antigen
   8897..8972    -  misc_RNA       gRNA scaffold: guide RNA scaffold for the Streptococcus pyogenes CRISPR/Cas9 system
   9002..9242    -  promoter       U6 promoter: RNA polymerase III promoter for human U6 snRNA
   9293..9410    -  misc_feature   cPPT/CTS: central polypurine tract and central termination sequence of HIV-1
   9460..9560    -  CDS            Rev (fragment): human immunodeficiency virus 1 (HIV-1) Rev protein; rev; enhances nuclear export of unspliced and incompletely spliced viral mRNAs
   9937..10170   -  misc_feature   RRE: The Rev response element (RRE) of HIV-1 allows for Rev-dependent mRNA export from the nucleus to the cytoplasm.
  10316..10679   -  CDS            HIV-1 gag (fragment): gag protein from human immunodeficiency virus 1; gag
  10663..10788   -  misc_feature   HIV-1 Ψ: packaging signal of human immunodeficiency virus type 1
  10835..11015   -  LTR            5' LTR (truncated): truncated 5' long terminal repeat (LTR) from HIV-1
  11033..11232   -  promoter       CMV promoter: human cytomegalovirus (CMV) immediate early promoter
  11233..11612   -  enhancer       CMV enhancer: human cytomegalovirus immediate early enhancer
  11767..11819   +  misc_feature   bom (fragment): basis of mobility region from pBR322
  11878..11982   +  promoter       AmpR promoter: bla
  11983..12843   +  CDS            AmpR: β-lactamase; bla; confers resistance to ampicillin, carbenicillin, and related antibiotics
