[The description below was written by a language model from this plasmid's Addgene catalogue record and pLannotate feature annotations shown in this document.]
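Description:
lentiCRISPR v2-sgMT1E-1 is a third-generation-style, self-inactivating HIV-1 lentiviral CRISPR plasmid built on the lentiCRISPR v2 backbone, carrying a single guide RNA directed against human MT1E (metallothionein 1E) for knockout in mammalian cells. It is propagated in E. coli as a high-copy plasmid through a ColE1/pUC-type origin with ampicillin selection (AmpR under its own bla promoter). The sequenced record is about 13 kb. Outside the viral region the backbone also carries an f1 origin and an SV40/EM7-driven BleoR cassette with an SV40 poly(A) signal.

The lentiviral transfer unit begins with a CMV enhancer/promoter fused to a truncated 5' LTR, which drives genomic RNA production in packaging cells. It is followed by the Ψ packaging signal with a gag fragment, the RRE for Rev-dependent nuclear export, and the cPPT/CTS. The unit ends in a ΔU3 3' LTR that inactivates LTR-driven transcription after integration, with a bGH poly(A) signal downstream.

Two expression units sit within this frame. A human U6 RNA polymerase III promoter transcribes the MT1E-targeting spacer joined to the S. pyogenes gRNA scaffold. An EF-1α core promoter drives S. pyogenes Cas9 followed by the puromycin N-acetyltransferase coding sequence, with a WPRE enhancing transcript expression. The feature table does not annotate the element linking Cas9 and PuroR.

A single virus therefore delivers nuclease, guide and a puromycin marker for selecting transduced cells. The associated publication concerns radiotherapy, cuproptosis and tumor radioresistance. The "-1" in the name suggests it is one of several MT1E guides, although the record does not describe the others.
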