Addgene plasmid #251690: lentiCRISPR v2-sgMT1E-1
Purpose: gRNA to knock out MT1E in mammalian cells
Depositing lab: Boyi Gan. Depositing organization: University of Texas MD Anderson Cancer Center. Publication: Radiotherapy promotes cuproptosis and synergizes with cuproptosis inducers to overcome tumor radioresistance. Lei G, Sun M, Cheng J, Ye R, Lu Z, Horbath A, Huo D, Wu S, Alapati A, Aggarwal S, Xu Z, Mao C, Yan Y, Yao J, Li Q, Chen X, Lee H, Zhuang L, Jiang D, Pataer A, Roth JA, Navin N, Koong AC, You MJ, Lin SH, Gan B. Cancer Cell. 2025 Jun 9;43(6):1076-1092.e5. doi: 10.1016/j.ccell.2025.03.031. Epub 2025 Apr 10. PubMed 40215978.
Backbone
  Vector backbone: lentiCRISPR v2
  Backbone manufacturer: Feng Zhang (Addgene #52961)
  Backbone size w/o insert (bp): 12000
  Vector type: Lentiviral, CRISPR
  Selectable markers: Puromycin
Growth in bacteria
  Bacterial resistance: Ampicillin, 100 μg/mL
  Growth temperature: 37°C
  Growth strain: NEB Stable
  Copy number: High Copy
Gene/Insert
  Gene/Insert name: MT1E metallothionein 1E
  gRNA/shRNA sequence: AACTGCTCTTGCGCCACTGG
  Species: H. sapiens (human)
  Entrez Gene: MT1E (a.k.a. MT-1E, MT-IE, MT1, MTD)
  Cloning method: Restriction Enzyme; 5′ cloning site unknown (unknown if destroyed)
Terms and licenses: Academic/Nonprofit Terms; Industry Terms: Not Available to Industry
How to cite: lentiCRISPR v2-sgMT1E-1 was a gift from Boyi Gan (Addgene plasmid # 251690 ; http://n2t.net/addgene:251690 ; RRID:Addgene_251690)
